Addgene plasmid #76911: RIPK2 gRNA (BRDN0001148477)
Purpose: 3rd generation lentiviral gRNA plasmid targeting human RIPK2
Depositing lab: John Doench & David Root. Depositing organization: Broad Institute. Publication: Optimized sgRNA design to maximize activity and minimize off-target effects of CRISPR-Cas9. Doench JG, Fusi N, Sullender M, Hegde M, Vaimberg EW, Donovan KF, Smith I, Tothova Z, Wilen C, Orchard R, Virgin HW, Listgarten J, Root DE. Nat Biotechnol. 2016 Jan 18. doi: 10.1038/nbt.3437. PubMed 26780180.
Backbone
  Vector backbone: lentiGuide-Puro
  Backbone manufacturer: Zhang Lab (Addgene plasmid # 52963)
  Vector type: Mammalian Expression, Lentiviral, CRISPR
  Selectable markers: Puromycin
Growth in bacteria
  Bacterial resistance: Ampicillin, 100 μg/mL
  Growth temperature: 37°C
  Growth strain: DH5alpha
  Copy number: High Copy
Gene/Insert
  Gene/Insert name: RIPK2 (alt names: RIPK2; NM_003821.5)
  gRNA/shRNA sequence: ACTGCCTACCTGTCGAGCAG
  Species: H. sapiens (human)
  Entrez Gene: RIPK2 (a.k.a. CARD3, CARDIAK, CCK, GIG30, RICK, RIP2)
  Promoter: hU6
  Cloning method: Unknown
  Sequencing primers: 5′ U6-F; 3′ pS2-R
Terms and licenses: Academic/Nonprofit Terms; Industry Terms: Not Available to Industry
Depositor comments: The gRNA was designed to target the following Genbank reference sequence(s): NM_003821.5. Note that this plasmid does NOT contain Cas9. It should be used in conjunction with lentiCas9-Blast (Addgene #52962) or otherwise with cell lines already expressing Cas9. Browse the full kinome gRNA library at http://www.addgene.org/pooled-library/broadgpp-human-kinome/ or visit http://www.broadinstitute.org/rnai/public/ for detailed protocols and information.
How to cite: RIPK2 gRNA (BRDN0001148477) was a gift from John Doench & David Root (Addgene plasmid # 76911 ; http://n2t.net/addgene:76911 ; RRID:Addgene_76911)
