[The description below was written by a language model from this plasmid's Addgene catalogue record and pLannotate feature annotations shown in this document.]
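Description:
RIPK2 gRNA (BRDN0001148477) is a third-generation lentiviral guide RNA plasmid built on the lentiGuide-Puro backbone. It delivers a single Streptococcus pyogenes-type sgRNA against human RIPK2 (also known as RICK, RIP2 or CARD3), designed against the transcript NM_003821.5. It is propagated in E. coli as a high-copy plasmid using a ColE1/pUC-type origin and the β-lactamase ampicillin resistance gene. The backbone also retains an f1 origin, an SV40 origin and remnants of lac and phage promoter elements.

The viral genome is transcribed from an RSV promoter fused to a truncated HIV-1 5' LTR, which makes packaging Tat-independent. It carries the Ψ packaging signal with a partial gag sequence, the Rev response element, a central polypurine tract and a self-inactivating ΔU3 3' LTR followed by an SV40 polyadenylation signal. Between the LTRs are two expression units. A human U6 RNA polymerase III promoter drives the RIPK2 spacer joined to the SpCas9 gRNA scaffold. An EF-1α core promoter with its intron A drives puromycin N-acetyltransferase for selection of transduced mammalian cells, and a downstream WPRE enhances transcript expression.

The plasmid does not encode Cas9, so it is meant to be used with a separate Cas9 vector such as lentiCas9-Blast or in cells that already express Cas9. In that setting, stable integration and puromycin selection allow targeted disruption of RIPK2. The guide belongs to a human kinome gRNA collection that came out of work on optimized sgRNA design for high on-target activity and reduced off-target effects.
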