Features (pLannotate 1.2.2; 29 found; start..end, strand, type, name):
     14..80      +  CDS            small t antigen (fragment): SV40 (simian virus 40) small t antigen
    106..317     +  promoter       EF-1α core promoter: core promoter for human elongation factor EF-1α
    318..1256    +  intron         EF-1α intron A: intron upstream of the start codon of human EF-1α
   1278..1877    +  CDS            PuroR (fragment): puromycin N-acetyltransferase; pac from Streptomyces; confers resistance to puromycin
   1893..2481    +  misc_feature   WPRE: woodchuck hepatitis virus posttranscriptional regulatory element
   2532..2551    +  misc_feature   cPPT/CTS (fragment): central polypurine tract and central termination sequence of HIV-1
   2553..2786    +  LTR            3' LTR (ΔU3): self-inactivating 3' long terminal repeat (LTR) from HIV-1
   2864..2985    +  polyA_signal   SV40 poly(A) signal: SV40 polyadenylation signal
   3025..3160    +  rep_origin     SV40 ori: SV40 origin of replication
   3181..3199    -  promoter       T7 promoter: promoter for bacteriophage T7 RNA polymerase
   3207..3362    +  CDS            lacZα (fragment): LacZα fragment of β-galactosidase; lacZ fragment
   3367..3795    +  rep_origin     f1 ori (sequence partly withheld): f1 bacteriophage origin of replication; arrow indicates direction of (+) strand synthesis
   3848..3952    +  promoter       AmpR promoter: bla
   3953..4813    +  CDS            AmpR: β-lactamase; bla; confers resistance to ampicillin, carbenicillin, and related antibiotics
   4984..5572    +  rep_origin     ori: high-copy-number ColE1/pMB1/pBR322/pUC origin of replication
   5755..5847    +  CDS            lacI (fragment): lac repressor; lacI; The lac repressor binds to the lac operator to inhibit transcription in E. coli. This inhibition can be relieved by adding lactose or isopropyl-β-D-thiogalactopyranoside (IPTG).
   5860..5881    +  protein_bind   CAP binding site: CAP binding activates transcription in the presence of cAMP. E. coli catabolite activator protein
   5896..5926    +  promoter       lac promoter: promoter for the E. coli lac operon
   5934..5950    +  protein_bind   lac operator: The lac repressor binds to the lac operator to inhibit transcription in E. coli. This inhibition can be relieved by adding lactose or isopropyl-β-D-thiogalactopyranoside (IPTG). lac repressor encoded by lacI
   5995..6013    +  promoter       T3 promoter: promoter for bacteriophage T3 RNA polymerase
   6041..6267    +  promoter       RSV promoter: Rous sarcoma virus enhancer/promoter
   6268..6448    +  LTR            5' LTR (truncated): truncated 5' long terminal repeat (LTR) from HIV-1
   6495..6620    +  misc_feature   HIV-1 Ψ: packaging signal of human immunodeficiency virus type 1
   6604..6967    +  CDS            HIV-1 gag (fragment): gag protein from human immunodeficiency virus 1; gag
   7113..7346    +  misc_feature   RRE: The Rev response element (RRE) of HIV-1 allows for Rev-dependent mRNA export from the nucleus to the cytoplasm.
   7723..7749    +  CDS            Rev (fragment): human immunodeficiency virus 1 (HIV-1) Rev protein; rev; enhances nuclear export of unspliced and incompletely spliced viral mRNAs
   7753..7993    +  promoter       U6 promoter: RNA polymerase III promoter for human U6 snRNA
   8023..8098    +  misc_RNA       gRNA scaffold: guide RNA scaffold for the Streptococcus pyogenes CRISPR/Cas9 system
   8154..8271    +  misc_feature   cPPT/CTS: central polypurine tract and central termination sequence of HIV-1
>Addgene plasmid #76911 | RIPK2 gRNA (BRDN0001148477) | addgene full sequence | sequence record 189010 | Addgene Assembled Sequence
CCCGGGTGCAAAGATGGATAAAGTTTTAAACAGAGAGGAATCTTTGCAGCTAATGGACCTTCTAGGTCTT
GAAAGGAGTGGGAATTGGCTCCGGTGCCCGTCAGTGGGCAGAGCGCACATCGCCCACAGTCCCCGAGAAG
TTGGGGGGAGGGGTCGGCAATTGATCCGGTGCCTAGAGAAGGTGGCGCGGGGTAAACTGGGAAAGTGATG
TCGTGTACTGGCTCCGCCTTTTTCCCGAGGGTGGGGGAGAACCGTATATAAGTGCAGTAGTCGCCGTGAA
CGTTCTTTTTCGCAACGGGTTTGCCGCCAGAACACAGGTAAGTGCCGTGTGTGGTTCCCGCGGGCCTGGC
CTCTTTACGGGTTATGGCCCTTGCGTGCCTTGAATTACTTCCACCTGGCTGCAGTACGTGATTCTTGATC
CCGAGCTTCGGGTTGGAAGTGGGTGGGAGAGTTCGAGGCCTTGCGCTTAAGGAGCCCCTTCGCCTCGTGC
TTGAGTTGAGGCCTGGCCTGGGCGCTGGGGCCGCCGCGTGCGAATCTGGTGGCACCTTCGCGCCTGTCTC
GCTGCTTTCGATAAGTCTCTAGCCATTTAAAATTTTTGATGACCTGCTGCGACGCTTTTTTTCTGGCAAG
ATAGTCTTGTAAATGCGGGCCAAGATCTGCACACTGGTATTTCGGTTTTTGGGGCCGCGGGCGGCGACGG
GGCCCGTGCGTCCCAGCGCACATGTTCGGCGAGGCGGGGCCTGCGAGCGCGGCCACCGAGAATCGGACGG
GGGTAGTCTCAAGCTGGCCGGCCTGCTCTGGTGCCTGGCCTCGCGCCGCCGTGTATCGCCCCGCCCTGGG
CGGCAAGGCTGGCCCGGTCGGCACCAGTTGCGTGAGCGGAAAGATGGCCGCTTCCCGGCCCTGCTGCAGG
GAGCTCAAAATGGAGGACGCGGCGCTCGGGAGAGCGGGCGGGTGAGTCACCCACACAAAGGAAAAGGGCC
TTTCCGTCCTCAGCCGTCGCTTCATGTGACTCCACGGAGTACCGGGCGCCGTCCAGGCACCTCGATTAGT
TCTCGAGCTTTTGGAGTACGTCGTCTTTAGGTTGGGGGGAGGGGTTTTATGCGATGGAGTTTCCCCACAC
TGAGTGGGTGGAGACTGAAGTTAGGCCAGCTTGGCACTTGATGTAATTCTCCTTGGAATTTGCCCTTTTT
GAGTTTGGATCTTGGTTCATTCTCAAGCCTCAGACAGTGGTTCAAAGTTTTTTTCTTCCATTTCAGGTGT
CGTGACGTACGGCCACCATGACCGAGTACAAGCCCACGGTGCGCCTCGCCACCCGCGACGACGTCCCCAG
GGCCGTACGCACCCTCGCCGCCGCGTTCGCCGACTACCCCGCCACGCGCCACACCGTCGATCCGGACCGC
CACATCGAGCGGGTCACCGAGCTGCAAGAACTCTTCCTCACGCGCGTCGGGCTCGACATCGGCAAGGTGT
GGGTCGCGGACGACGGCGCCGCCGTGGCGGTCTGGACCACGCCGGAGAGCGTCGAAGCGGGGGCGGTGTT
CGCCGAGATCGGCCCGCGCATGGCCGAGTTGAGCGGTTCCCGGCTGGCCGCGCAGCAACAGATGGAAGGC
CTCCTGGCGCCGCACCGGCCCAAGGAGCCCGCGTGGTTCCTGGCCACCGTCGGAGTCTCGCCCGACCACC
AGGGCAAGGGTCTGGGCAGCGCCGTCGTGCTCCCCGGAGTGGAGGCGGCCGAGCGCGCCGGGGTGCCCGC
CTTCCTGGAGACCTCCGCGCCCCGCAACCTCCCCTTCTACGAGCGGCTCGGCTTCACCGTCACCGCCGAC
GTCGAGGTGCCCGAAGGACCGCGCACCTGGTGCATGACCCGCAAGCCCGGTGCCTGAACGCGTTAAGTCG
ACAATCAACCTCTGGATTACAAAATTTGTGAAAGATTGACTGGTATTCTTAACTATGTTGCTCCTTTTAC
GCTATGTGGATACGCTGCTTTAATGCCTTTGTATCATGCTATTGCTTCCCGTATGGCTTTCATTTTCTCC
TCCTTGTATAAATCCTGGTTGCTGTCTCTTTATGAGGAGTTGTGGCCCGTTGTCAGGCAACGTGGCGTGG
TGTGCACTGTGTTTGCTGACGCAACCCCCACTGGTTGGGGCATTGCCACCACCTGTCAGCTCCTTTCCGG
GACTTTCGCTTTCCCCCTCCCTATTGCCACGGCGGAACTCATCGCCGCCTGCCTTGCCCGCTGCTGGACA
GGGGCTCGGCTGTTGGGCACTGACAATTCCGTGGTGTTGTCGGGGAAATCATCGTCCTTTCCTTGGCTGC
TCGCCTGTGTTGCCACCTGGATTCTGCGCGGGACGTCCTTCTGCTACGTCCCTTCGGCCCTCAATCCAGC
GGACCTTCCTTCCCGCGGCCTGCTGCCGGCTCTGCGGCCTCTTCCGCGTCTTCGCCTTCGCCCTCAGACG
AGTCGGATCTCCCTTTGGGCCGCCTCCCCGCGTCGACTTTAAGACCAATGACTTACAAGGCAGCTGTAGA
TCTTAGCCACTTTTTAAAAGAAAAGGGGGGACTGGAAGGGCTAATTCACTCCCAACGAAGACAAGATCTG
CTTTTTGCTTGTACTGGGTCTCTCTGGTTAGACCAGATCTGAGCCTGGGAGCTCTCTGGCTAACTAGGGA
ACCCACTGCTTAAGCCTCAATAAAGCTTGCCTTGAGTGCTTCAAGTAGTGTGTGCCCGTCTGTTGTGTGA
CTCTGGTAACTAGAGATCCCTCAGACCCTTTTAGTCAGTGTGGAAAATCTCTAGCAGTACGTATAGTAGT
TCATGTCATCTTATTATTCAGTATTTATAACTTGCAAAGAAATGAATATCAGAGAGTGAGAGGAACTTGT
TTATTGCAGCTTATAATGGTTACAAATAAAGCAATAGCATCACAAATTTCACAAATAAAGCATTTTTTTC
ACTGCATTCTAGTTGTGGTTTGTCCAAACTCATCAATGTATCTTATCATGTCTGGCTCTAGCTATCCCGC
CCCTAACTCCGCCCATCCCGCCCCTAACTCCGCCCAGTTCCGCCCATTCTCCGCCCCATGGCTGACTAAT
TTTTTTTATTTATGCAGAGGCCGAGGCCGCCTCGGCCTCTGAGCTATTCCAGAAGTAGTGAGGAGGCTTT
TTTGGAGGCCTAGGGACGTACCCAATTCGCCCTATAGTGAGTCGTATTACGCGCGCTCACTGGCCGTCGT
TTTACAACGTCGTGACTGGGAAAACCCTGGCGTTACCCAACTTAATCGCCTTGCAGCACATCCCCCTTTC
GCCAGCTGGCGTAATAGCGAAGAGGCCCGCACCGATCGCCCTTCCCAACAGTTGCGCAGCCTGAATGGCG
AATGGG
[124 nt withheld, positions 3367-3490]
C
[91 nt withheld, positions 3492-3582]
A
[49 nt withheld, positions 3584-3632]
CCTTTGACGTTGGAGTCCACGTTCTTT
[37 nt withheld, positions 3660-3696]
ACCCTATCTCGGTCTATTCTTTTGATTTATAAGGGATTTTGCCGATTTCGGCCTATTGGTTAAAAAATGA
GCTGATTTAACAAAAATTTAACGCGAATTTTAACAAAATATTAACGCTTACAATTTAGGTGGCACTTTTC
GGGGAAATGTGCGCGGAACCCCTATTTGTTTATTTTTCTAAATACATTCAAATATGTATCCGCTCATGAG
ACAATAACCCTGATAAATGCTTCAATAATATTGAAAAAGGAAGAGTATGAGTATTCAACATTTCCGTGTC
GCCCTTATTCCCTTTTTTGCGGCATTTTGCCTTCCTGTTTTTGCTCACCCAGAAACGCTGGTGAAAGTAA
AAGATGCTGAAGATCAGTTGGGTGCACGAGTGGGTTACATCGAACTGGATCTCAACAGCGGTAAGATCCT
TGAGAGTTTTCGCCCCGAAGAACGTTTTCCAATGATGAGCACTTTTAAAGTTCTGCTATGTGGCGCGGTA
TTATCCCGTATTGACGCCGGGCAAGAGCAACTCGGTCGCCGCATACACTATTCTCAGAATGACTTGGTTG
AGTACTCACCAGTCACAGAAAAGCATCTTACGGATGGCATGACAGTAAGAGAATTATGCAGTGCTGCCAT
AACCATGAGTGATAACACTGCGGCCAACTTACTTCTGACAACGATCGGAGGACCGAAGGAGCTAACCGCT
TTTTTGCACAACATGGGGGATCATGTAACTCGCCTTGATCGTTGGGAACCGGAGCTGAATGAAGCCATAC
CAAACGACGAGCGTGACACCACGATGCCTGTAGCAATGGCAACAACGTTGCGCAAACTATTAACTGGCGA
ACTACTTACTCTAGCTTCCCGGCAACAATTAATAGACTGGATGGAGGCGGATAAAGTTGCAGGACCACTT
CTGCGCTCGGCCCTTCCGGCTGGCTGGTTTATTGCTGATAAATCTGGAGCCGGTGAGCGTGGGTCTCGCG
GTATCATTGCAGCACTGGGGCCAGATGGTAAGCCCTCCCGTATCGTAGTTATCTACACGACGGGGAGTCA
GGCAACTATGGATGAACGAAATAGACAGATCGCTGAGATAGGTGCCTCACTGATTAAGCATTGGTAACTG
TCAGACCAAGTTTACTCATATATACTTTAGATTGATTTAAAACTTCATTTTTAATTTAAAAGGATCTAGG
TGAAGATCCTTTTTGATAATCTCATGACCAAAATCCCTTAACGTGAGTTTTCGTTCCACTGAGCGTCAGA
CCCCGTAGAAAAGATCAAAGGATCTTCTTGAGATCCTTTTTTTCTGCGCGTAATCTGCTGCTTGCAAACA
AAAAAACCACCGCTACCAGCGGTGGTTTGTTTGCCGGATCAAGAGCTACCAACTCTTTTTCCGAAGGTAA
CTGGCTTCAGCAGAGCGCAGATACCAAATACTGTTCTTCTAGTGTAGCCGTAGTTAGGCCACCACTTCAA
GAACTCTGTAGCACCGCCTACATACCTCGCTCTGCTAATCCTGTTACCAGTGGCTGCTGCCAGTGGCGAT
AAGTCGTGTCTTACCGGGTTGGACTCAAGACGATAGTTACCGGATAAGGCGCAGCGGTCGGGCTGAACGG
GGGGTTCGTGCACACAGCCCAGCTTGGAGCGAACGACCTACACCGAACTGAGATACCTACAGCGTGAGCT
ATGAGAAAGCGCCACGCTTCCCGAAGGGAGAAAGGCGGACAGGTATCCGGTAAGCGGCAGGGTCGGAACA
GGAGAGCGCACGAGGGAGCTTCCAGGGGGAAACGCCTGGTATCTTTATAGTCCTGTCGGGTTTCGCCACC
TCTGACTTGAGCGTCGATTTTTGTGATGCTCGTCAGGGGGGCGGAGCCTATGGAAAAACGCCAGCAACGC
GGCCTTTTTACGGTTCCTGGCCTTTTGCTGGCCTTTTGCTCACATGTTCTTTCCTGCGTTATCCCCTGAT
TCTGTGGATAACCGTATTACCGCCTTTGAGTGAGCTGATACCGCTCGCCGCAGCCGAACGACCGAGCGCA
GCGAGTCAGTGAGCGAGGAAGCGGAAGAGCGCCCAATACGCAAACCGCCTCTCCCCGCGCGTTGGCCGAT
TCATTAATGCAGCTGGCACGACAGGTTTCCCGACTGGAAAGCGGGCAGTGAGCGCAACGCAATTAATGTG
AGTTAGCTCACTCATTAGGCACCCCAGGCTTTACACTTTATGCTTCCGGCTCGTATGTTGTGTGGAATTG
TGAGCGGATAACAATTTCACACAGGAAACAGCTATGACCATGATTACGCCAAGCGCGCAATTAACCCTCA
CTAAAGGGAACAAAAGCTGGAGCTGCAAGCTTAATGTAGTCTTATGCAATACTCTTGTAGTCTTGCAACA
TGGTAACGATGAGTTAGCAACATGCCTTACAAGGAGAGAAAAAGCACCGTGCATGCCGATTGGTGGAAGT
AAGGTGGTACGATCGTGCCTTATTAGGAAGGCAACAGACGGGTCTGACATGGATTGGACGAACCACTGAA
TTGCCGCATTGCAGAGATATTGTATTTAAGTGCCTAGCTCGATACATAAACGGGTCTCTCTGGTTAGACC
AGATCTGAGCCTGGGAGCTCTCTGGCTAACTAGGGAACCCACTGCTTAAGCCTCAATAAAGCTTGCCTTG
AGTGCTTCAAGTAGTGTGTGCCCGTCTGTTGTGTGACTCTGGTAACTAGAGATCCCTCAGACCCTTTTAG
TCAGTGTGGAAAATCTCTAGCAGTGGCGCCCGAACAGGGACTTGAAAGCGAAAGGGAAACCAGAGGAGCT
CTCTCGACGCAGGACTCGGCTTGCTGAAGCGCGCACGGCAAGAGGCGAGGGGCGGCGACTGGTGAGTACG
CCAAAAATTTTGACTAGCGGAGGCTAGAAGGAGAGAGATGGGTGCGAGAGCGTCAGTATTAAGCGGGGGA
GAATTAGATCGCGATGGGAAAAAATTCGGTTAAGGCCAGGGGGAAAGAAAAAATATAAATTAAAACATAT
AGTATGGGCAAGCAGGGAGCTAGAACGATTCGCAGTTAATCCTGGCCTGTTAGAAACATCAGAAGGCTGT
AGACAAATACTGGGACAGCTACAACCATCCCTTCAGACAGGATCAGAAGAACTTAGATCATTATATAATA
CAGTAGCAACCCTCTATTGTGTGCATCAAAGGATAGAGATAAAAGACACCAAGGAAGCTTTAGACAAGAT
AGAGGAAGAGCAAAACAAAAGTAAGACCACCGCACAGCAAGCGGCCGCTGATCTTCAGACCTGGAGGAGG
AGATATGAGGGACAATTGGAGAAGTGAATTATATAAATATAAAGTAGTAAAAATTGAACCATTAGGAGTA
GCACCCACCAAGGCAAAGAGAAGAGTGGTGCAGAGAGAAAAAAGAGCAGTGGGAATAGGAGCTTTGTTCC
TTGGGTTCTTGGGAGCAGCAGGAAGCACTATGGGCGCAGCGTCAATGACGCTGACGGTACAGGCCAGACA
ATTATTGTCTGGTATAGTGCAGCAGCAGAACAATTTGCTGAGGGCTATTGAGGCGCAACAGCATCTGTTG
CAACTCACAGTCTGGGGCATCAAGCAGCTCCAGGCAAGAATCCTGGCTGTGGAAAGATACCTAAAGGATC
AACAGCTCCTGGGGATTTGGGGTTGCTCTGGAAAACTCATTTGCACCACTGCTGTGCCTTGGAATGCTAG
TTGGAGTAATAAATCTCTGGAACAGATTTGGAATCACACGACCTGGATGGAGTGGGACAGAGAAATTAAC
AATTACACAAGCTTAATACACTCCTTAATTGAAGAATCGCAAAACCAGCAAGAAAAGAATGAACAAGAAT
TATTGGAATTAGATAAATGGGCAAGTTTGTGGAATTGGTTTAACATAACAAATTGGCTGTGGTATATAAA
ATTATTCATAATGATAGTAGGAGGCTTGGTAGGTTTAAGAATAGTTTTTGCTGTACTTTCTATAGTGAAT
AGAGTTAGGCAGGGATATTCACCATTATCGTTTCAGACCCACCTCCCAACCCCGAGGGGACCCAGAGAGG
GCCTATTTCCCATGATTCCTTCATATTTGCATATACGATACAAGGCTGTTAGAGAGATAATTAGAATTAA
TTTGACTGTAAACACAAAGATATTAGTACAAAATACGTGACGTAGAAAGTAATAATTTCTTGGGTAGTTT
GCAGTTTTAAAATTATGTTTTAAAATGGACTATCATATGCTTACCGTAACTTGAAAGTATTTCGATTTCT
TGGCTTTATATATCTTGTGGAAAGGACGAAACACCGACTGCCTACCTGTCGAGCAGGTTTTAGAGCTAGA
AATAGCAAGTTAAAATAAGGCTAGTCCGTTATCAACTTGAAAAAGTGGCACCGAGTCGGTGCTTTTTTAA
GCTTGGCGTAACTAGATCTTGAGACAAATGGCAGTATTCATCCACAATTTTAAAAGAAAAGGGGGGATTG
GGGGGTACAGTGCAGGGGAAAGAATAGTAGACATAATAGCAACAGACATACAAACTAAAGAATTACAAAA
ACAAATTACAAAAATTCAAAATTTTCGGGTTTATTACAGGGACAGCAGAGATCCACTTTGGCGCCGGCTC
GAGGGGG
