>Addgene plasmid #76911 | RIPK2 gRNA (BRDN0001148477) | depositor partial sequence | sequence record 144371 | Target Sequence
ACTGCCTACCTGTCGAGCAG
