>Addgene plasmid #76911 | RIPK2 gRNA (BRDN0001148477) | addgene partial sequence | sequence record 151134 | hU6-F 5'-GAGGGCCTATTTCCCATGATT-3'
GAGAGATAATTAGAATTAATTTGACTGTAAACACAAAGATATTAGTACAAAATACGTGACGTAGAAAGTA
ATAATTTCTTGGGTAGTTTGCAGTTTTAAAATTATGTTTTAAAATGGACTATCATATGCTTACCGTAACT
TGAAAGTATTTCGATTTCTTGGCTTTATATATCTTGTGGAAAGGACGAAACACCGACTGCCTACCTGTCG
AGCAGTTTTAGAGCTAGAAATAGCAAGTTAAAATAAGGCTAGTCCGTTATCAACTTGAAAAAGTGGCACC
GAGTCGGTGCTTTTTTAAGCTTGGCGTAACTAGATCTTGAGACAAATGGCAGTATTCATCCACAATTTTA
AAAGAAAAGGGGGGATTGGGGGGTACAGTGCAGGGGAAAGAATAGTAGACATAATAGCAACAGACATACA
AACTAAAGAATTACAAAAACAAATTACAAAAATTCAAAATTTTCGGGTTTATTACAGGGACAGCAGAGAT
CCACTTTGGCGCCGGCTCGAGGGGGCCCGGGTGCAAAGATGGATAAAGTTTTAAACAGAGAGGAATCTTT
GCAGCTAATGGACCTTCTAGGTCTTGAAAGGAGTGGGAATTGGCTCCGGTGCCCGTCAGTGGGCAGAGCG
CACATCGCCCACAGTCCCCGAGAAGTTGGGGGGAGGGGTCGGCAATTGATCCGGTGCCTAGAGAAGGTGG
CGCGGGGTAAACTGGGAAAGTGATGTCGTGTACTGGCTCCGCCTTTTTCCCGAGGGTGGG
